>Addgene plasmid #50613 | pNS5 | depositor full sequence | sequence record 75694 | pNS5 sequence 3106 bps
CTGCATTAATGAATCGGCCAACGCGCGGGGAGAGGCGGTTTGCGTATTGGGCGCTCTTCCGCTTCCTCGC
TCACTGACTCGCTGCGCTCGGTCGTTCGGCTGCGGCGAGCGGTATCAGCTCACTCAAAGGCGGTAATACG
GTTATCCACAGAATCAGGGGATAACGCAGGAAAGAACATGAATTAATTCTCATGTTTGACAGCTTATCAT
CGATTAGCTTTAATGCGGTAGTTTATCACAGTTAAATTGCTAACGCAGTCAGGCACCGTGTATGAAATCT
AACAATGCGCTCATCGTCATCCTCGGCACCGTCACCCTGGATGCTGTAGGCATAGGCTTGGTTATGCCGG
TACTGCCGGGCCTCTTGCGGGATATCGTCCATTCCGACAGCATCGCCAGTCACTATGGCGTGCTGCTAGC
GCTATATGCGTTGATGCAATTTCTATGCGCACCCGTTCTCGGAGCACTGTCCGACCGCTTTGGCCGCCGC
CCAGTCCTGCTCGCTTCGCTACTTGGAGCCACTATCGACTACGCGATCATGGCGACCACACCCGTCCTGT
GGATTCTCTACGCCGGACGCATCGTGGCCGGCATCACCGGCGCCACAGGTGCGGTTGCTGGCGCCTATAT
CGCCGACATCACCGATGGGGAAGATCGGGCTCGCCACTTCGGGCTCATGAGCGCTTGTTTCGGCGTGGGT
ATGGTGGCAGGCCCCGTGGCCGGGGGACTGTTGGGCGCCATCTCCTTACATGCACCATTCCTTGCGGCGG
CGGTGCTCAACGGCCTCAACCTACTACTGGGCTGCTTCCTAATGCAGGAGTCGCATAAGGGAGAGCGCCG
ACCCATGCCCTTGAGAGCCTTCAACCCAGTCAGCTCCTTCCGGTGGGCGCGGGGCATGACTATCGTCGCC
GCACTTATGACTGTCTTCTTTATCATGCAACTCGTAGGACAGGTGCCGGCAGCGCTCTGGGTCATTTTCG
GCGAGGACCGCTTTCGCTGGAGCGCGACGATGATCGGCCTGTCGCTTGCGGTATTCGGAATCTTGCACGC
CCTCGCTCAAGCCTTCGTCACTGGTCCCGCCACCAAACGTTTCGGCGAGAAGCAGGCCATTATCGCCGGC
ATGGCGGCCGACGCGCTGGGCTACGTCTTGCTGGCGTTCGCGACGCGAGGCTGGATGGCCTTCCCCATTA
TGATTCTTCTCGCTTCCGGCGGCATCGGGATGCCCGCGTTGCAGGCCATGCTGTCCAGGCAGGTAGATGA
CGACCATCAGGGACAGCTTCAAGGATCGCTCGCGGCTCTTACCAGCCTAACTTCGATCATTGGACCGCTG
ATCGTCACGGCGATTTATGCCGCCTCGGCGAGCACATGGAACGGGTTGGCATGGATTGTAGGCGCCGCCC
TATACCTTGTCTGCCTCCCCGCGTTGCGTCGCGGTGCATGGAGCCGGGCCACCTCGACCTGAATGGAAGC
CGGCGGCACCTCGCTAACGGATTCACCACTCCAAGAATTGGAGCCAATCAATTCTTGCGGAGAACTGTGA
ATGCGCAAACCAACCCTTGATCGGGGAAGAACAGTATGTCGAGCTATTTTTTGACTTACTGGGGATCAAG
CCTGATTGGGAGAAAATAAAATATCCCCTATAGTGAGTCGTATTACATGGTCATAGCTGTTTCCTGGCAG
CTCTGGCCCGTGTCTCAAAATCTCTGATGTTACATTGCACAAGATAAAAATATATCATCATGCCTCCTCT
AGAGGTCTCCTGTTGCCGGTGCTGTGCCAGGACCATGGCCTGACCCCGGACCAAGTGGTGGCTATCGCCA
GCAACAGCGGCGGCAAGCAAGCGCTCGAAACGGTGCAGGAGACCCTCGAGCCACCCATGACCAAAATCCC
TTAACGTGAGTTACGCGTCGTTCCACTGAGCGTCAGACCCCGTAGAAAAGATCAAAGGATCTTCTTGAGA
TCCTTTTTTTCTGCGCGTAATCTGCTGCTTGCAAACAAAAAAACCACCGCTACCAGCGGTGGTTTGTTTG
CCGGATCAAGAGCTACCAACTCTTTTTCCGAAGGTAACTGGCTTCAGCAGAGCGCAGATACCAAATACTG
TTCTTCTAGTGTAGCCGTAGTTAGGCCACCACTTCAAGAACTCTGTAGCACCGCCTACATACCTCGCTCT
GCTAATCCTGTTACCAGTGGCTGCTGCCAGTGGCGATAAGTCGTGTCTTACCGGGTTGGACTCAAGACGA
TAGTTACCGGATAAGGCGCAGCGGTCGGGCTGAACGGGGGGTTCGTGCACACAGCCCAGCTTGGAGCGAA
CGACCTACACCGAACTGAGATACCTACAGCGTGAGCTATGAGAAAGCGCCACGCTTCCCGAAGGGAGAAA
GGCGGACAGGTATCCGGTAAGCGGCAGGGTCGGAACAGGAGAGCGCACGAGGGAGCTTCCAGGGGGAAAC
GCCTGGTATCTTTATAGTCCTGTCGGGTTTCGCCACCTCTGACTTGAGCGTCGATTTTTGTGATGCTCGT
CAGGGGGGCGGAGCCTATGGAAAAACGCCAGCAACGCGGCCTTTTTACGGTTCCTGGCCTTTTGCTGGCC
TTTTGCTCACATGTTCTTTCCTGCGTTATCCCCTGATTCTGTGGATAACCGTATTACCGCCTTTGAGTGA
GCTGATACCGCTCGCCGCAGCCGAACGACCGAGCGCAGCGAGTCAGTGAGCGAGGAAGCGGAAGAGCGCC
CAATACGCAAACCGCCTCTCCCCGCGCGTTGGCCGATTCATTAATGCAGCTGGCACGACAGGTTTCCCGA
CTGGAAAGCGGGCAGTGAGCGCAACGCAATTAATACGCGTACCGCTAGCCAGGAAGAGTTTGTAGAAACG
CAAAAAGGCCATCCGTCAGGATGGCCTTCTGCTTAGTTTGATGCCTGGCAGTTTATGGCGGGCGTCCTGC
CCGCCACCCTCCGGGCCGTTGCTTCACAACGTTCAAATCCGCTCCCGGCGGATTTGTCCTACTCAGGAGA
GCGTTCACCGACAAACAACAGATAAAACGAAAGGCCCAGTCTTCCGACTGAGCCTTTCGTTTTATTTGAT
GCCTGGCAGTTCCCTACTCTCGCGTT
Features (pLannotate 1.2.2; 10 found; start..end, strand, type, name):
      1..54      -  CDS            lacI (fragment): lac repressor; lacI; The lac repressor binds to the lac operator to inhibit transcription in E. coli. This inhibition can be relieved by adding lactose or isopropyl-β-D-thiogalactopyranoside (IPTG).
     56..180     -  rep_origin     RSF ori (fragment): Plasmids containing the RSF 1030 origin of replication can be propagated in E. coli cells that contain additional plasmids with compatible origins.
    196..224     +  promoter       tet promoter: E. coli promoter for tetracycline efflux protein gene
    272..1462    +  CDS            TcR: tetracycline efflux protein; tet; confers resistance to tetracycline
   1560..1634    +  CDS            KanR (fragment): aminoglycoside phosphotransferase; aphA-3; confers resistance to kanamycin
   1637..1655    -  promoter       T7 promoter: promoter for bacteriophage T7 RNA polymerase
   1955..2543    +  rep_origin     ori: high-copy-number ColE1/pMB1/pBR322/pUC origin of replication
   2726..2818    +  CDS            lacI (fragment): lac repressor; lacI; The lac repressor binds to the lac operator to inhibit transcription in E. coli. This inhibition can be relieved by adding lactose or isopropyl-β-D-thiogalactopyranoside (IPTG).
   2873..2900    -  terminator     rrnB T2 terminator: transcription terminator T2 from the E. coli rrnB gene
   3032..3075    +  terminator     rrnB T1 terminator: Escherichia coli rrnB; transcription terminator T1 from the E. coli rrnB gene
