[The description below was written by a language model from this plasmid's Addgene catalogue record and pLannotate feature annotations shown in this document.]
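Description:
pNS5 is a small bacterial module plasmid from the Golden Gate TALEN assembly kit, built on the pTC14 backbone. It carries a single TAL effector repeat module designated NS5. The 99 bp insert is of Xanthomonas origin and was cloned between XbaI and XhoI sites, both of which remain intact. By the kit's naming convention, "NS" denotes the repeat-variable diresidue encoded by the repeat, and "5" most likely indicates the position the module takes in an ordered repeat array, although the record itself does not spell this out. The feature annotation does not label the repeat insert at all, which is expected for such a short, specialised element.

The plasmid is maintained in E. coli through a high-copy ColE1/pUC-type origin. Selection is by tetracycline, provided by the TcR efflux protein gene under its native tet promoter. The other annotated elements are short fragments of lacI, the RSF origin and a kanamycin resistance gene, together with a T7 promoter and the rrnB T1 and T2 terminators. The fragments appear to be nonfunctional remnants of backbone construction, and no expression role is recorded for the promoter or terminators, since the module is a cloning part and not an expressed gene.

The plasmid serves as a building block. Repeat modules like this one are combined in a defined order to assemble custom TAL effector DNA-binding arrays, which are then moved into TALEN or TAL effector expression backbones. The depositor notes that restriction digests put the pNS series at about 2.5 kb instead of the 3.1 kb of the sequence-based map, but states that all important features are present and that function should be unaffected.
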