Addgene plasmid #50613: pNS5
Purpose: NS module plasmid for Cermak, et al., 2011 TALEN kit
Depositing lab: Daniel Voytas. Depositing organization: University of Minnesota.
Backbone
  Vector backbone: pTC14
  Backbone manufacturer: n/a
  Backbone size w/o insert (bp): 3007
  Total vector size (bp): 3106
  Vector type: Unspecified
Growth in bacteria
  Bacterial resistance: Tetracycline, 10 μg/mL
  Growth temperature: 37°C
  Growth strain: DH5alpha
  Growth instructions: 10mg/L Tet
  Copy number: High Copy
Gene/Insert
  Gene/Insert name: NS5
  Species: Xanthamonas
  Insert size (bp): 99
  Cloning method: Restriction Enzyme; 5′ cloning site XbaI (not destroyed); 3′ cloning site XhoI (not destroyed)
  Sequencing primers: 5′ caagcctgattgggagaaaa
Terms and licenses: Academic/Nonprofit Terms; Industry Terms: Not Available to Industry
Depositor comments: Note: Restriction digests show that this pNS series of plasmids is actually about 2.5kb, not 3.1kb as the sequence-based map below suggests. All important features are present in the plasmid and the construct should function as reported despite this size discrepancy.
How to cite: pNS5 was a gift from Daniel Voytas (Addgene plasmid # 50613 ; http://n2t.net/addgene:50613 ; RRID:Addgene_50613)
