>Addgene plasmid #50613 | pNS5 | addgene partial sequence | sequence record 78853 | pTC14_F2 5'-caagcctgattgggagaaaa-3'
AAAAATATATCATCATGCCTCCTCTAGAGGTCTCCTGTTGCCGGTGCTGTGCCAGGACCATGGCCTGACC
CCGGACCAAGTGGTGGCTATCGCCAGCAACAGCGGCGGCAAGCAAGCGCTCGAAACGGTGCAGGAGACCC
TCGAGCCACCCATGACCAAAATCCCTTAACGTGAGTTACGCGTCGTTCCACTGAGCGTCAGACCCCGTAG
AAAAGATCAAAGGATCTTCTTGAGATCCTTTTTTTCTGCGCGTAATCTGCTGCTTGCAAACAAAAAAACC
ACCGCTACCAGCGGTGGTTTGTTTGCCGGATCAAGAGCTACCAACTCTTTTTCCGAAGGTAACTGGCTTC
AGCAGAGCGCAGATACCAAATACTGTTCTTCTAGTGTAGCCGTAGTTAGGCCACCACTTCAAGAACTCTG
TAGCACCGCCTACATACCTCGCTCTGCTAATCCTGTTACCAGTGGCTGCTGCCAGTGGCGATAAGTCGTG
TCTTACCGGGTTGGACTCAAGACGATAGTTACCGGATAAGGCGCAGCGGTCGGGCTGAACGGGGGGTTCG
TGCACACAGCCCAGCTTGGAGCGAACGACCTACACCGAACTGAGATACCTACAGCGTGAGCTATGAGAAA
GCGCCACGCTTCCCGAAGGGAGAAAGGCGGACAGGTATCCGGTAAGCGGCAGGGTCGGAACAGGAGAGCG
CACGAGGGAGCTTCCAGGGGGAAACGCCTGGTATCTTTATAGTCCTGTCGGGTTTCGCCACCTCTGACTT
GAGCGTCGATTTTTGTGATGCTCGTCAGGGGGGCGGAGCCTATGGAAAAACGCCAGCAACGCGGCCTTTT
TACGGTTCCTGGCCTTTTGCTGGCCTTTTGCTCACATGTTCTTTCCTGCGTTATCCACAGAATCAGGG
