>Addgene plasmid #50613 | pNS5 | addgene partial sequence | sequence record 79647 | pBR322ori-F 5'-GGGAAACGCCTGGTATCTTT-3'
CACCTCTGACTTGAGCGTCGATTTTTGTGATGCTCGTCAGGGGGGCGGAGCCTATGGAAAAACGCCAGCA
ACGCGGCCTTTTTACGGTTCCTGGCCTTTTGCTGGCCTTTTGCTCACATGTTCTTTCCTGCGTTATCCAC
AGAATCAGGGGATAACGCAGGAAAGAACATGAATTAATTCTCATGTTTGACAGCTTATCATCGATTAGCT
TTAATGCGGTAGTTTATCACAGTTAAATTGCTAACGCAGTCAGGCACCGTGTATGAAATCTAACAATGCG
CTCATCGTCATCCTCGGCACCGTCACCCTGGATGCTGTAGGCATAGGCTTGGTTATGCCGGTACTGCCGG
GCCTCTTGCGGGATATCGTCCATTCCGACAGCATCGCCAGTCACTATGGCGTGCTGCTAGCGCTATATGC
GTTGATGCAATTTCTATGCGCACCCGTTCTCGGAGCACTGTCCGACCGCTTTGGCCGCCGCCCAGTCCTG
CTCGCTTCGCTACTTGGAGCCACTATCGACTACGCGATCATGGCGACCACACCCGTCCTGTGGATTCTCT
ACGCCGGACGCATCGTGGCCGGCATCACCGGCGCCACAGGTGCGGTTGCTGGCGCCTATATCGCCGACAT
CACCGATGGGGAAGATCGGGCTCGCCACTTCGGGCTCATGAGCGCTTGTTTCGGCGTGGGTATGGTGGCA
GGCCCCGTGGCCGGGGGACTGTTGGGCGCCATCTCCTTACATGCACCATTCCTTGCGGCGGCGGTGCTCA
ACGGCCTCAACCTACTACTGGGCTGCTTCCTAATGCAGGAGTCGCATAAGGGAGAGCGCCGACCCATGCC
CTTGAGAGCCTTCAACCCAGTCAGCTCCTTCCGGTGGGCGCGGGGCATGACTATCGTCGCCGCACTTATG
ACTGTCTTCTTTATCATGCAACTCGTAGGACAGGTGCCGGCAGCGCTCTGGGTCATTTTCGGCGAGGACC
GCTTTCGCTGGAGCGCGACGATGATCGGCCTGTCGCTTGCGGTATTCGGAATCTTGCACGCC
